Addgene plasmid #174588: pICSL50001
Purpose: Level 0 C-terminal tag module carrying 6xHIS-TEV-3xFLAG
Depositing lab: Mark Banfield. Depositing organization: John Innes Centre.
Backbone
  Vector backbone: pUAP1
  Vector type: Synthetic Biology
Growth in bacteria
  Bacterial resistance: Spectinomycin, 50 μg/mL
  Growth temperature: 37°C
  Growth strain: DH5alpha
  Copy number: High Copy
Gene/Insert
  Gene/Insert name: 6xHIS-TEV-3xFLAG
  Species: Synthetic
  Cloning method: Unknown
  Sequencing primers: 5′ TCTGTGGATAACCGTATTACCGC; 3′ CCGAAAAGTGCCACCTGACG
Terms and licenses: Academic/Nonprofit Terms; Industry Terms: Not Available to Industry
How to cite: pICSL50001 was a gift from Mark Banfield (Addgene plasmid # 174588 ; http://n2t.net/addgene:174588 ; RRID:Addgene_174588)
