[The description below was written by a language model from this plasmid's Addgene catalogue record and pLannotate feature annotations shown in this document.]
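Description:
pICSL50001 is a small (about 3 kb) synthetic biology plasmid catalogued as a Level 0 part in a modular, hierarchical DNA assembly system. It supplies a C-terminal tag module rather than a complete expression unit. The recorded backbone is pUAP1. It is propagated in E. coli at high copy from a ColE1/pUC-type origin and selected with spectinomycin through an intact aadA (SmR) aminoglycoside adenylyltransferase gene. The annotation also picks up short fragments of an RSF origin, lacI, lacZα, a gentamicin resistance gene and an integron Pc promoter. These partial matches are most likely backbone remnants rather than functional elements.

The payload is a synthetic composite tag, 6xHIS-TEV-3xFLAG. The feature table detects a polyhistidine stretch followed a short distance downstream by a 3xFLAG epitope. The intervening gap is consistent with the TEV protease recognition site named in the record, although that site is not annotated separately. Such a tag allows metal-affinity purification through the His residues and detection or immunoprecipitation through FLAG, with a protease cleavage site between the two. The tag is flanked by attL1 and attL2 sites, the arrangement found in Gateway entry clones. rrnB T1 and T2 terminators lie upstream and a T7 promoter sits just outside attL2. The cloning method is listed as unknown, and the type IIS restriction sites or fusion overhangs that would define the module's assembly position are not described.

No promoter drives the tag itself. It is intended to be joined in frame to the 3′ end of a coding sequence part, together with promoter and terminator modules, to build tagged expression constructs. The record does not state the final expression host.
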