Features (pLannotate 1.2.2; 14 found; start..end, strand, type, name):
     48..181     +  rep_origin     RSF ori (fragment): Plasmids containing the RSF 1030 origin of replication can be propagated in E. coli cells that contain additional plasmids with compatible origins.
    183..275     +  CDS            lacI (fragment): lac repressor; lacI; The lac repressor binds to the lac operator to inhibit transcription in E. coli. This inhibition can be relieved by adding lactose or isopropyl-β-D-thiogalactopyranoside (IPTG).
    330..357     -  terminator     rrnB T2 terminator: transcription terminator T2 from the E. coli rrnB gene
    489..532     +  terminator     rrnB T1 terminator: Escherichia coli rrnB; transcription terminator T1 from the E. coli rrnB gene
    579..615     -  CDS            lacZα (fragment): LacZα fragment of β-galactosidase; lacZ fragment
    631..730     +  protein_bind   attL1: mutant version of attL; recombination site for the Gateway® LR reaction LR Clonase™
    777..794     +  CDS            7xHis (fragment): 6xHis affinity tag
    849..914     +  CDS            3xFLAG: three tandem FLAG® epitope tags, followed by an enterokinase cleavage site
    945..1044    -  protein_bind   attL2: mutant version of attL; recombination site for the Gateway® LR reaction LR Clonase™
   1062..1080    -  promoter       T7 promoter: promoter for bacteriophage T7 RNA polymerase
   1270..1293    +  promoter       Pc promoter (fragment): intI1 (promoter lies within the coding sequence); class 1 integron promoter
   1469..1525    +  CDS            GmR (fragment): gentamycin acetyltransferase; aacC1; confers resistance to gentamycin
   1532..2323    +  CDS            SmR: aminoglycoside adenylyltransferase (Murphy, 1985); aadA; confers resistance to spectinomycin and streptomycin
   2416..3004    +  rep_origin     ori: high-copy-number ColE1/pMB1/pBR322/pUC origin of replication
>Addgene plasmid #174588 | pICSL50001 | addgene full sequence | sequence record 409241 | Addgene NGS Result
AACGCCAGCAACGCGGCCTTTTTACGGTTCCTGGCCTTTTGCTGGCCTTTTGCTCACATGTTCTTTCCTG
CGTTATCCCCTGATTCTGTGGATAACCGTATTACCGCCTTTGAGTGAGCTGATACCGCTCGCCGCAGCCG
AACGACCGAGCGCAGCGAGTCAGTGAGCGAGGAAGCGGAAGAGCGCCCAATACGCAAACCGCCTCTCCCC
GCGCGTTGGCCGATTCATTAATGCAGCTGGCACGACAGGTTTCCCGACTGGAAAGCGGGCAGTGAGCGCA
ACGCAATTAATACGCGTACCGCTAGCCAGGAAGAGTTTGTAGAAACGCAAAAAGGCCATCCGTCAGGATG
GCCTTCTGCTTAGTTTGATGCCTGGCAGTTTATGGCGGGCGTCCTGCCCGCCACCCTCCGGGCCGTTGCT
TCACAACGTTCAAATCCGCTCCCGGCGGATTTGTCCTACTCAGGAGAGCGTTCACCGACAAACAACAGAT
AAAACGAAAGGCCCAGTCTTCCGACTGAGCCTTTCGTTTTATTTGATGCCTGGCAGTTCCCTACTCTCGC
GTTAACGCTAGCATGGATGTTTTCCCAGTCACGACGTTGTAAAACGACGGCCAGTCTTAAGCTCGGGCCC
CAAATAATGATTTTATTTTGACTGATAGTGACCTGTTCGTTGCAACAAATTGATGAGCAATGCTTTTTTA
TAATGCCAACTTTGTACAAAAAAGCAGGCTCCGAATTCGCCCTTGAGGGTCTCTTTCGGGTTCCGGAAGA
GGATCGCATCACCATCACCATCACGATTATGATATTCCAACTACTGCTAGCGAGAATTTGTATTTTCAGG
GTGAGCTCGACTACAAAGACCATGACGGTGATTATAAAGATCATGACATCGACTACAAGGATGACGATGA
CAAGTGAGCTTTGAGACCCTCAAGGGCGAATTCGACCCAGCTTTCTTGTACAAAGTTGGCATTATAAAAA
ATAATTGCTCATCAATTTGTTGCAACGAACAGGTCACTATCAGTCAAAATAAAATCATTATTTGCCATCC
AGCTGATATCCCCTATAGTGAGTCGTATTACATGGTCATAGCTGTTTCCTGGCAGCTCTGGCCCGTGTCT
CAAAATCTCTGATGTTACATTGCACAAGATAAAAATATATCATCATGCCTCCTCTAGACCAGCCAGGACA
GAAATGCCTCGACTTCGCTGCTACCCAAGGTTGCCGGGTGACGCACACCGTGGAAACGGATGAAGGCACG
AACCCAGTGGACATAAGCCTGTTCGGTTCGTAAGCTGTAATGCAAGTAGCGTATGCGCTCACGCAACTGG
TCCAGAACCTTGACCGAACGCAGCGGTGGTAACGGCGCAGTGGCGGTTTTCATGGCTTGTTATGACTGTT
TTTTTGGGGTACAGTCTATGCCTCGGGCATCCAAGCAGCAAGCGCGTTACGCCGTGGGTCGATGTTTGAT
GTTATGGAGCAGCAACGATGTTACGCAGCAGGGCAGTCGCCCTAAAACAAAGTTAAACATTATGAGGGAA
GCGGTGATCGCCGAAGTATCGACTCAACTATCAGAGGTAGTTGGCGTCATCGAGCGCCATCTCGAACCGA
CGTTGCTGGCCGTACATTTGTACGGCTCCGCAGTGGATGGCGGCCTGAAGCCACACAGTGATATTGATTT
GCTGGTTACGGTGACCGTAAGGCTTGATGAAACAACGCGGCGAGCTTTGATCAACGACCTTTTGGAAACT
TCGGCTTCCCCTGGAGAGAGCGAGATTCTCCGCGCTGTAGAAGTCACCATTGTTGTGCACGACGACATCA
TTCCGTGGCGTTATCCAGCTAAGCGCGAACTGCAATTTGGAGAATGGCAGCGCAATGACATTCTTGCAGG
TATCTTCGAGCCAGCCACGATCGACATTGATCTGGCTATCTTGCTGACAAAAGCAAGAGAACATAGCGTT
GCCTTGGTAGGTCCAGCGGCGGAGGAACTCTTTGATCCGGTTCCTGAACAGGATCTATTTGAGGCGCTAA
ATGAAACCTTAACGCTATGGAACTCGCCGCCCGACTGGGCTGGCGATGAGCGAAATGTAGTGCTTACGTT
GTCCCGCATTTGGTACAGCGCAGTAACCGGCAAAATCGCGCCGAAGGATGTCGCTGCCGACTGGGCAATG
GAGCGCCTGCCGGCCCAGTATCAGCCCGTCATACTTGAAGCTAGACAGGCTTATCTTGGACAAGAAGAAG
ATCGCTTGGCCTCGCGCGCAGATCAGTTGGAAGAATTTGTCCACTACGTGAAAGGCGAGATCACCAAGGT
AGTCGGCAAATAACCCTCGAGCCACCCATGACCAAAATCCCTTAACGTGAGTTACGCGTCGTTCCACTGA
GCGTCAGACCCCGTAGAAAAGATCAAAGGATCTTCTTGAGATCCTTTTTTTCTGCGCGTAATCTGCTGCT
TGCAAACAAAAAAACCACCGCTACCAGCGGTGGTTTGTTTGCCGGATCAAGAGCTACCAACTCTTTTTCC
GAAGGTAACTGGCTTCAGCAGAGCGCAGATACCAAATACTGTTCTTCTAGTGTAGCCGTAGTTAGGCCAC
CACTTCAAGAACTCTGTAGCACCGCCTACATACCTCGCTCTGCTAATCCTGTTACCAGTGGCTGCTGCCA
GTGGCGATAAGTCGTGTCTTACCGGGTTGGACTCAAGACGATAGTTACCGGATAAGGCGCAGCGGTCGGG
CTGAACGGGGGGTTCGTGCACACAGCCCAGCTTGGAGCGAACGACCTACACCGAACTGAGATACCTACAG
CGTGAGCTATGAGAAAGCGCCACGCTTCCCGAAGGGAGAAAGGCGGACAGGTATCCGGTAAGCGGCAGGG
TCGGAACAGGAGAGCGCACGAGGGAGCTTCCAGGGGGAAACGCCTGGTATCTTTATAGTCCTGTCGGGTT
TCGCCACCTCTGACTTGAGCGTCGATTTTTGTGATGCTCGTCAGGGGGGCGGAGCCTATGGAAA
